>Addgene plasmid #236009 | pcDNA3.1-DDR1-F866Y-V5/HIS | addgene full sequence | sequence record 469590 | Addgene NGS Result
ACGGATCGGGAGATCTCCCGATCCCCTATGGTGCACTCTCAGTACAATCTGCTCTGATGCCGCATAGTTA
AGCCAGTATCTGCTCCCTGCTTGTGTGTTGGAGGTCGCTGAGTAGTGCGCGAGCAAAATTTAAGCTACAA
CAAGGCAAGGCTTGACCGACAATTGCATGAAGAATCTGCTTAGGGTTAGGCGTTTTGCGCTGCTTCGCGA
TGTACGGGCCAGATATACGCGTTGACATTGATTATTGACTAGTTATTAATAGTAATCAATTACGGGGTCA
TTAGTTCATAGCCCATATATGGAGTTCCGCGTTACATAACTTACGGTAAATGGCCCGCCTGGCTGACCGC
CCAACGACCCCCGCCCATTGACGTCAATAATGACGTATGTTCCCATAGTAACGCCAATAGGGACTTTCCA
TTGACGTCAATGGGTGGAGTATTTACGGTAAACTGCCCACTTGGCAGTACATCAAGTGTATCATATGCCA
AGTACGCCCCCTATTGACGTCAATGACGGTAAATGGCCCGCCTGGCATTATGCCCAGTACATGACCTTAT
GGGACTTTCCTACTTGGCAGTACATCTACGTATTAGTCATCGCTATTACCATGGTGATGCGGTTTTGGCA
GTACATCAATGGGCGTGGATAGCGGTTTGACTCACGGGGATTTCCAAGTCTCCACCCCATTGACGTCAAT
GGGAGTTTGTTTTGGCACCAAAATCAACGGGACTTTCCAAAATGTCGTAACAACTCCGCCCCATTGACGC
AAATGGGCGGTAGGCGTGTACGGTGGGAGGTCTATATAAGCAGAGCTCTCTGGCTAACTAGAGAACCCAC
TGCTTACTGGCTTATCGAAATTAATACGACTCACTATAGGGAGACCCAAGCTGGCTAGTTAAGCTTGGTA
CCGAGCTCGGATCCAGTACCCTTCACCATGGGACCAGAGGCCCTGTCATCTTTACTGCTGCTGCTCTTGG
TGGCAAGTGGAGATGCTGACATGAAGGGACATTTTGATCCTGCCAAGTGCCGCTATGCCCTGGGCATGCA
GGACCGGACCATCCCAGACAGTGACATCTCTGCTTCCAGCTCCTGGTCAGATTCCACTGCCGCCCGCCAC
AGCAGGTTGGAGAGCAGTGACGGGGATGGGGCCTGGTGCCCCGCAGGGTCGGTGTTTCCCAAGGAGGAGG
AGTACTTGCAGGTGGATCTACAACGACTGCACCTGGTGGCTCTGGTGGGCACCCAGGGACGGCATGCCGG
GGGCCTGGGCAAGGAGTTCTCCCGGAGCTACCGGCTGCGTTACTCCCGGGATGGTCGCCGCTGGATGGGC
TGGAAGGACCGCTGGGGTCAGGAGGTGATCTCAGGCAATGAGGACCCTGAGGGAGTGGTGCTGAAGGACC
TTGGGCCCCCCATGGTTGCCCGACTGGTTCGCTTCTACCCCCGGGCTGACCGGGTCATGAGCGTCTGTCT
GCGGGTAGAGCTCTATGGCTGCCTCTGGAGGGATGGACTCCTGTCTTACACTGCCCCTGTGGGGCAGACA
ATGTATTTATCTGAGGCCGTGTACCTCAACGACTCCACCTATGACGGACATACCGTGGGCGGACTGCAGT
ATGGGGGTCTGGGCCAGCTGGCAGATGGTGTGGTGGGGCTGGATGACTTTAGGAAGAGTCAGGAGCTGCG
GGTCTGGCCAGGCTATGACTATGTGGGATGGAGCAACCACAGCTTCTCCAGTGGCTATGTGGAGATGGAG
TTTGAGTTTGACCGGCTGAGGGCCTTCCAGGCTATGCAGGTCCACTGTAACAACATGCACACGCTGGGAG
CCCGTCTGCCTGGCGGGGTGGAATGTCGCTTCCGGCGTGGCCCTGCCATGGCCTGGGAGGGGGAGCCCAT
GCGCCACAACCTAGGGGGCAACCTGGGGGACCCCAGAGCCCGGGCTGTCTCAGTGCCCCTTGGCGGCCGT
GTGGCTCGCTTTCTGCAGTGCCGCTTCCTCTTTGCGGGGCCCTGGTTACTCTTCAGCGAAATCTCCTTCA
TCTCTGATGTGGTGAACAATTCCTCTCCGGCACTGGGAGGCACCTTCCCGCCAGCCCCCTGGTGGCCGCC
TGGCCCACCTCCCACCAACTTCAGCAGCTTGGAGCTGGAGCCCAGAGGCCAGCAGCCCGTGGCCAAGGCC
GAGGGGAGCCCGACCGCCATCCTCATTGGCTGCCTGGTGGCCATCATCCTGCTCCTGCTGCTCATCATTG
CCCTCATGCTCTGGCGGCTGCACTGGCGCAGGCTCCTCAGCAAGGCTGAACGGAGGGTGTTGGAAGAGGA
GCTGACGGTTCACCTCTCTGTCCCTGGGGACACTATCCTCATCAACAACCGCCCAGGTCCTAGAGAGCCA
CCCCCGTACCAGGAGCCCCGGCCTCGTGGGAATCCGCCCCACTCCGCTCCCTGTGTCCCCAATGGCTCTG
CCTACAGTGGGGACTATATGGAGCCTGAGAAGCCAGGCGCCCCGCTTCTGCCCCCACCTCCCCAGAACAG
CGTCCCCCATTATGCCGAGGCTGACATTGTTACCCTGCAGGGCGTCACCGGGGGCAACACCTATGCTGTG
CCTGCACTGCCCCCAGGGGCAGTCGGGGATGGGCCCCCCAGAGTGGATTTCCCTCGATCTCGACTCCGCT
TCAAGGAGAAGCTTGGCGAGGGCCAGTTTGGGGAGGTGCACCTGTGTGAGGTCGACAGCCCTCAAGATCT
GGTTAGTCTTGATTTCCCCCTTAATGTGCGTAAGGGACACCCTTTGCTGGTAGCTGTCAAGATCTTACGG
CCAGATGCCACCAAGAATGCCAGGAATGATTTCCTGAAAGAGGTGAAGATCATGTCGAGGCTCAAGGACC
CAAACATCATTCGGCTGCTGGGCGTGTGTGTGCAGGACGACCCCCTCTGCATGATTACTGACTACATGGA
GAACGGCGACCTCAACCAGTTCCTCAGTGCCCACCAGCTGGAGGACAAGGCAGCCGAGGGGGCCCCTGGG
GACGGGCAGGCTGCGCAGGGGCCCACCATCAGCTACCCAATGCTGCTGCATGTGGCAGCCCAGATCGCCT
CCGGCATGCGCTATCTGGCCACACTCAACTTTGTACATCGGGACCTGGCCACGCGGAACTGCCTAGTTGG
GGAAAATTTCACCATCAAAATCGCAGACTTTGGCATGAGCCGGAACCTCTATGCTGGGGACTATTACCGT
GTGCAGGGCCGGGCAGTGCTGCCCATCCGCTGGATGGCCTGGGAGTGCATCCTCATGGGGAAGTTCACGA
CTGCGAGTGACGTGTGGGCCTTTGGTGTGACCCTGTGGGAGGTGCTGATGCTCTGTAGGGCCCAGCCCTT
TGGGCAGCTCACCGACGAGCAGGTCATCGAGAACGCGGGGGAGTATTTCCGGGACCAGGGCCGGCAGGTG
TACCTGTCCCGGCCGCCTGCCTGCCCGCAGGGCCTATATGAGCTGATGCTTCGGTGCTGGAGCCGGGAGT
CTGAGCAGCGACCACCCTTTTCCCAGCTGCATCGGTTCCTGGCAGAGGATGCACTCAACACGGTGAAAAA
GGGTCAAGACAATTCTGCAGATATCCAGCACAGTGGCGGCCGCTCGAGTCTAGAGGGCCCGCGGTTCGAA
GGTAAGCCTATCCCTAACCCTCTCCTCGGTCTCGATTCTACGCGTACCGGTCATCATCACCATCACCATT
GAGTTTAAACCCGCTGATCAGCCTCGACTGTGCCTTCTAGTTGCCAGCCATCTGTTGTTTGCCCCTCCCC
CGTGCCTTCCTTGACCCTGGAAGGTGCCACTCCCACTGTCCTTTCCTAATAAAATGAGGAAATTGCATCG
CATTGTCTGAGTAGGTGTCATTCTATTCTGGGGGGTGGGGTGGGGCAGGACAGCAAGGGGGAGGATTGGG
AAGACAATAGCAGGCATGCTGGGGATGCGGTGGGCTCTATGGCTTCTGAGGCGGAAAGAACCAGCTGGGG
CTCTAGGGGGTATCCCC
[124 nt withheld, positions 4008-4131]
C
[91 nt withheld, positions 4133-4223]
A
[49 nt withheld, positions 4225-4273]
CCTTTGACGTTGGAGTCCACGTTCTTT
[37 nt withheld, positions 4301-4337]
ACCCTATCTCGGTCTATTCTTTTGATTTATAAGGGATTTTGCCGATTTCGGCCTATTGGTTAAAAAATGA
GCTGATTTAACAAAAATTTAACGCGAATTAATTCTGTGGAATGTGTGTCAGTTAGGGTGTGGAAAGTCCC
CAGGCTCCCCAGCAGGCAGAAGTATGCAAAGCATGCATCTCAATTAGTCAGCAACCAGGTGTGGAAAGTC
CCCAGGCTCCCCAGCAGGCAGAAGTATGCAAAGCATGCATCTCAATTAGTCAGCAACCATAGTCCCGCCC
CTAACTCCGCCCATCCCGCCCCTAACTCCGCCCAGTTCCGCCCATTCTCCGCCCCATGGCTGACTAATTT
TTTTTATTTATGCAGAGGCCGAGGCCGCCTCTGCCTCTGAGCTATTCCAGAAGTAGTGAGGAGGCTTTTT
TGGAGGCCTAGGCTTTTGCAAAAAGCTCCCGGGAGCTTGTATATCCATTTTCGGATCTGATCAAGAGACA
GGATGAGGATCGTTTCGCATGATTGAACAAGATGGATTGCACGCAGGTTCTCCGGCCGCTTGGGTGGAGA
GGCTATTCGGCTATGACTGGGCACAACAGACAATCGGCTGCTCTGATGCCGCCGTGTTCCGGCTGTCAGC
GCAGGGGCGCCCGGTTCTTTTTGTCAAGACCGACCTGTCCGGTGCCCTGAATGAACTGCAGGACGAGGCA
GCGCGGCTATCGTGGCTGGCCACGACGGGCGTTCCTTGCGCAGCTGTGCTCGACGTTGTCACTGAAGCGG
GAAGGGACTGGCTGCTATTGGGCGAAGTGCCGGGGCAGGATCTCCTGTCATCTCACCTTGCTCCTGCCGA
GAAAGTATCCATCATGGCTGATGCAATGCGGCGGCTGCATACGCTTGATCCGGCTACCTGCCCATTCGAC
CACCAAGCGAAACATCGCATCGAGCGAGCACGTACTCGGATGGAAGCCGGTCTTGTCGATCAGGATGATC
TGGACGAAGAGCATCAGGGGCTCGCGCCAGCCGAACTGTTCGCCAGGCTCAAGGCGCGCATGCCCGACGG
CGAGGATCTCGTCGTGACCCATGGCGATGCCTGCTTGCCGAATATCATGGTGGAAAATGGCCGCTTTTCT
GGATTCATCGACTGTGGCCGGCTGGGTGTGGCGGACCGCTATCAGGACATAGCGTTGGCTACCCGTGATA
TTGCTGAAGAGCTTGGCGGCGAATGGGCTGACCGCTTCCTCGTGCTTTACGGTATCGCCGCTCCCGATTC
GCAGCGCATCGCCTTCTATCGCCTTCTTGACGAGTTCTTCTGAGCGGGACTCTGGGGTTCGCGAAATGAC
CGACCAAGCGACGCCCAACCTGCCATCACGAGATTTCGATTCCACCGCCGCCTTCTATGAAAGGTTGGGC
TTCGGAATCGTTTTCCGGGACGCCGGCTGGATGATCCTCCAGCGCGGGGATCTCATGCTGGAGTTCTTCG
CCCACCCCAACTTGTTTATTGCAGCTTATAATGGTTACAAATAAAGCAATAGCATCACAAATTTCACAAA
TAAAGCATTTTTTTCACTGCATTCTAGTTGTGGTTTGTCCAAACTCATCAATGTATCTTATCATGTCTGT
ATACCGTCGACCTCTAGCTAGAGCTTGGCGTAATCATGGTCATAGCTGTTTCCTGTGTGAAATTGTTATC
CGCTCACAATTCCACACAACATACGAGCCGGAAGCATAAAGTGTAAAGCCTGGGGTGCCTAATGAGTGAG
CTAACTCACATTAATTGCGTTGCGCTCACTGCCCGCTTTCCAGTCGGGAAACCTGTCGTGCCAGCTGCAT
TAATGAATCGGCCAACGCGCGGGGAGAGGCGGTTTGCGTATTGGGCGCTCTTCCGCTTCCTCGCTCACTG
ACTCGCTGCGCTCGGTCGTTCGGCTGCGGCGAGCGGTATCAGCTCACTCAAAGGCGGTAATACGGTTATC
CACAGAATCAGGGGATAACGCAGGAAAGAACATGTGAGCAAAAGGCCAGCAAAAGGCCAGGAACCGTAAA
AAGGCCGCGTTGCTGGCGTTTTTCCATAGGCTCCGCCCCCCTGACGAGCATCACAAAAATCGACGCTCAA
GTCAGAGGTGGCGAAACCCGACAGGACTATAAAGATACCAGGCGTTTCCCCCTGGAAGCTCCCTCGTGCG
CTCTCCTGTTCCGACCCTGCCGCTTACCGGATACCTGTCCGCCTTTCTCCCTTCGGGAAGCGTGGCGCTT
TCTCATAGCTCACGCTGTAGGTATCTCAGTTCGGTGTAGGTCGTTCGCTCCAAGCTGGGCTGTGTGCACG
AACCCCCCGTTCAGCCCGACCGCTGCGCCTTATCCGGTAACTATCGTCTTGAGTCCAACCCGGTAAGACA
CGACTTATCGCCACTGGCAGCAGCCACTGGTAACAGGATTAGCAGAGCGAGGTATGTAGGCGGTGCTACA
GAGTTCTTGAAGTGGTGGCCTAACTACGGCTACACTAGAAGAACAGTATTTGGTATCTGCGCTCTGCTGA
AGCCAGTTACCTTCGGAAAAAGAGTTGGTAGCTCTTGATCCGGCAAACAAACCACCGCTGGTAGCGGTGG
TTTTTTTGTTTGCAAGCAGCAGATTACGCGCAGAAAAAAAGGATCTCAAGAAGATCCTTTGATCTTTTCT
ACGGGGTCTGACGCTCAGTGGAACGAAAACTCACGTTAAGGGATTTTGGTCATGAGATTATCAAAAAGGA
TCTTCACCTAGATCCTTTTAAATTAAAAATGAAGTTTTAAATCAATCTAAAGTATATATGAGTAAACTTG
GTCTGACAGTTACCAATGCTTAATCAGTGAGGCACCTATCTCAGCGATCTGTCTATTTCGTTCATCCATA
GTTGCCTGACTCCCCGTCGTGTAGATAACTACGATACGGGAGGGCTTACCATCTGGCCCCAGTGCTGCAA
TGATACCGCGAGACCCACGCTCACCGGCTCCAGATTTATCAGCAATAAACCAGCCAGCCGGAAGGGCCGA
GCGCAGAAGTGGTCCTGCAACTTTATCCGCCTCCATCCAGTCTATTAATTGTTGCCGGGAAGCTAGAGTA
AGTAGTTCGCCAGTTAATAGTTTGCGCAACGTTGTTGCCATTGCTACAGGCATCGTGGTGTCACGCTCGT
CGTTTGGTATGGCTTCATTCAGCTCCGGTTCCCAACGATCAAGGCGAGTTACATGATCCCCCATGTTGTG
CAAAAAAGCGGTTAGCTCCTTCGGTCCTCCGATCGTTGTCAGAAGTAAGTTGGCCGCAGTGTTATCACTC
ATGGTTATGGCAGCACTGCATAATTCTCTTACTGTCATGCCATCCGTAAGATGCTTTTCTGTGACTGGTG
AGTACTCAACCAAGTCATTCTGAGAATAGTGTATGCGGCGACCGAGTTGCTCTTGCCCGGCGTCAATACG
GGATAATACCGCGCCACATAGCAGAACTTTAAAAGTGCTCATCATTGGAAAACGTTCTTCGGGGCGAAAA
CTCTCAAGGATCTTACCGCTGTTGAGATCCAGTTCGATGTAACCCACTCGTGCACCCAACTGATCTTCAG
CATCTTTTACTTTCACCAGCGTTTCTGGGTGAGCAAAAACAGGAAGGCAAAATGCCGCAAAAAAGGGAAT
AAGGGCGACACGGAAATGTTGAATACTCATACTCTTCCTTTTTCAATATTATTGAAGCATTTATCAGGGT
TATTGTCTCATGAGCGGATACATATTTGAATGTATTTAGAAAAATAAACAAATAGGGGTTCCGCGCACAT
TTCCCCGAAAAGTGCCACCTGACGTCG
Features (pLannotate 1.2.2; 21 found; start..end, strand, type, name):
     27..79      -  misc_feature   bom (fragment): basis of mobility region from pBR322
    234..613     +  enhancer       CMV enhancer: human cytomegalovirus immediate early enhancer
    614..817     +  promoter       CMV promoter: human cytomegalovirus (CMV) immediate early promoter
    813..846     +  LTR            5' LTR (truncated) (fragment): truncated 5' long terminal repeat (LTR) from HIV-1
    862..880     +  promoter       T7 promoter: promoter for bacteriophage T7 RNA polymerase
    938..3565    +  CDS            DDR1: DDR1_HUMAN - Also known as CAK, EDDR1, NEP, NTRK4, PTK3A, RTK6, TRKE. Experimental evidence at protein level: Swiss-Prot protein existence level 1. Tyrosine kinase that functions as cell surface receptor for fibrillar collagen and regulates cell attachment to the extracellular matrix, remodeling of the extracellular matrix, cell migration, differentiation, survival and cell proliferation. Collagen binding triggers a signaling pathway that involves SRC and leads to the activation of MAP kinases. Regulates remodeling of the extracellular matrix by up-regulation of the matrix metalloproteinases M
   3641..3682    +  CDS            V5 tag: epitope tag from simian virus 5
   3738..3962    +  polyA_signal   bGH poly(A) signal: bovine growth hormone polyadenylation signal
   3966..3987    +  promoter       SV40 promoter (fragment): SV40 enhancer and early promoter
   4008..4436    +  rep_origin     f1 ori (sequence partly withheld): f1 bacteriophage origin of replication; arrow indicates direction of (+) strand synthesis
   4450..4779    +  promoter       SV40 promoter: SV40 enhancer and early promoter
   4846..5637    +  CDS            neo: KKA2_KLEPN - Also known as kan, nptII. Experimental evidence at protein level: Swiss-Prot protein existence level 1. Resistance to kanamycin, neomycin, paromomycin, ribostamycin, butirosin and gentamicin B. From Klebsiella pneumoniae.
   5663..5821    +  CDS            ble (fragment): BLE_KLEPN - Experimental evidence at protein level: Swiss-Prot protein existence level 1. Binding protein with a strong affinity to the bleomycin family of antibiotics. Binds to CL990; an antimitotic-antibiotic compound. From Klebsiella pneumoniae.
   5816..5937    +  polyA_signal   SV40 poly(A) signal: SV40 polyadenylation signal
   6010..6026    -  protein_bind   lac operator: The lac repressor binds to the lac operator to inhibit transcription in E. coli. This inhibition can be relieved by adding lactose or isopropyl-β-D-thiogalactopyranoside (IPTG). lac repressor encoded by lacI
   6034..6064    -  promoter       lac promoter: promoter for the E. coli lac operon
   6079..6100    -  protein_bind   CAP binding site: CAP binding activates transcription in the presence of cAMP. E. coli catabolite activator protein
   6113..6205    -  CDS            lacI (fragment): lac repressor; lacI; The lac repressor binds to the lac operator to inhibit transcription in E. coli. This inhibition can be relieved by adding lactose or isopropyl-β-D-thiogalactopyranoside (IPTG).
   6388..6976    -  rep_origin     ori: high-copy-number ColE1/pMB1/pBR322/pUC origin of replication
   7147..8007    -  CDS            AmpR: β-lactamase; bla; confers resistance to ampicillin, carbenicillin, and related antibiotics
   8008..8112    -  promoter       AmpR promoter: bla
