[The description below was written by a language model from this plasmid's Addgene catalogue record and pLannotate feature annotations shown in this document.]
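Description:
pcDNA3.1-DDR1-F866Y-V5/HIS is a mammalian expression plasmid built on the Invitrogen pcDNA3.1-V5/His backbone, into which full-length human DDR1 carrying an F866Y substitution was inserted by TOPO cloning. DDR1 is a receptor tyrosine kinase that acts as a cell-surface receptor for fibrillar collagen. The record describes F866Y as a kinase-defective variant that might be associated with lung adenocarcinoma. In the 8,144 nt sequenced record, the DDR1 coding sequence lies downstream of the human cytomegalovirus immediate-early enhancer and promoter, which drive strong constitutive transcription in mammalian cells. A T7 promoter between the CMV promoter and the insert could support in vitro transcription. The open reading frame is followed by a V5 epitope tag and terminated by the bovine growth hormone polyadenylation signal. The catalogue lists a C-terminal V5/His fusion, although only the V5 portion is annotated in the feature table. These tags allow antibody detection of the expressed receptor and, for the His tag, metal-affinity purification.

The plasmid is propagated in E. coli through a high-copy ColE1/pUC-type origin with ampicillin selection from the β-lactamase gene, and an f1 origin is also present. A separate cassette, with the SV40 early promoter driving the neomycin phosphotransferase gene and ending in an SV40 polyadenylation signal, would permit G418 selection of stably transfected mammalian cells. Several small annotated fragments (truncated HIV-1 LTR, ble, lacI, bom and lac promoter/operator elements) are most likely backbone remnants or annotation matches rather than functional parts. The construct is intended for expressing the mutant receptor in mammalian cells, and the associated publication concerns in-cell profiling of the activity of protein kinase oncogenes.
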