Addgene plasmid #236009: pcDNA3.1-DDR1-F866Y-V5/HIS
Purpose: expression of the F866Y kinase defective mutant variant of human DDR1 that might be associated with lung Adenocarcinoma
Depositing lab: Pavel Krejčí. Depositing organization: Masaryk University. Publication: One reporter for in-cell activity profiling of majority of protein kinase oncogenes. Gudernova I, Foldynova-Trantirkova S, Ghannamova BE, Fafilek B, Varecha M, Balek L, Hruba E, Jonatova L, Jelinkova I, Kunova Bosakova M, Trantirek L, Mayer J, Krejci P. Elife. 2017 Feb 15;6. pii: e21536. doi: 10.7554/eLife.21536. PubMed 28199182.
Backbone
  Vector backbone: pcDNA3.1-V5/His
  Backbone manufacturer: Invitrogen
  Vector type: Mammalian Expression
Growth in bacteria
  Bacterial resistance: Ampicillin, 100 μg/mL
  Growth temperature: 37°C
  Growth strain: DH5alpha
  Copy number: High Copy
Gene/Insert
  Gene/Insert name: human DDR1-F866Y receptor tyrosine kinase, full length
  Species: H. sapiens (human)
  Mutation: F866Y substitution
  Entrez Gene: DDR1 (a.k.a. CAK, CD167, DDR, EDDR1, HGK2, MCK10, NEP, NTRK4, PTK3, PTK3A, RTK6, TRKE)
  Promoter: CMV
  Tag / fusion protein: V5/His (C terminal on insert)
  Cloning method: TOPO Cloning
Terms and licenses: Academic/Nonprofit Terms; Industry Terms: Not Available to Industry
How to cite: pcDNA3.1-DDR1-F866Y-V5/HIS was a gift from Pavel Krejčí (Addgene plasmid # 236009 ; http://n2t.net/addgene:236009 ; RRID:Addgene_236009)
